Addgene plasmid #80380: pSKA397
Purpose: mini-Tn7 delivery plasmid with metE under the cpcG2Δ59 promoter.
Depositing lab: Mustafa Khammash. Depositing organization: ETH Zurich (Swiss Federal Institute of Technology). Publication: Automated optogenetic feedback control for precise and robust regulation of gene expression and cell growth. Milias-Argeitis A, Rullan M, Aoki SK, Buchmann P, Khammash M. Nat Commun. 2016 Aug 26;7:12546. doi: 10.1038/ncomms12546. PubMed 27562138.
Backbone
  Vector backbone: pUC18R6KT-mini-Tn7T (Addgene #64958)
  Backbone manufacturer: Choi KH et al. 2005. Nature Methods, 2(6): 443-448.
  Backbone size w/o insert (bp): 3485
  Total vector size (bp): 7261
  Vector type: Bacterial Expression, Synthetic Biology ; mini-Tn7 delivery vector
Growth in bacteria
  Bacterial resistance: Chloramphenicol and Ampicillin, 25 & 100 μg/mL
  Growth temperature: 37°C
  Growth strain: CC118 (λpir)
  Copy number: Low Copy
Gene/Insert 1
  Gene/Insert name: cat (alt name: chloramphenicol acetyltransferase)
  Species: Tn9
  Insert size (bp): 660
  Promoter: cat promoter
  Cloning method: Restriction Enzyme; 5′ cloning site SalI (not destroyed); 3′ cloning site NheI (not destroyed)
  Sequencing primers: 5′ CGAAAAGTGCCACCTGAC; 3′ GATAGAGAAAAGCACAATGGGCT
Gene/Insert 2
  Gene/Insert name: metE (alt name: methionine synthase)
  Species: E. coli
  Insert size (bp): 2262
  GenBank ID: NC_000913.3
  Promoter: cpcG2Δ59
  Cloning method: Gibson Cloning
  Sequencing primers: 5′ GCAGTTATTGGTGCCCTTAAAC; 3′ CGCCCAAACATAACAGGAAG
Terms and licenses: Academic/Nonprofit Terms; Industry Terms: Not Available to Industry
How to cite: pSKA397 was a gift from Mustafa Khammash (Addgene plasmid # 80380 ; http://n2t.net/addgene:80380 ; RRID:Addgene_80380)
