[The description below was written by a language model from this plasmid's Addgene catalogue record and pLannotate feature annotations shown in this document.]
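Description:
pSKA397 is a 7,261 bp mini-Tn7 delivery plasmid built on the pUC18R6KT-mini-Tn7T backbone. It is used to insert a light-regulatable E. coli methionine synthase gene (metE) into a bacterial chromosome. The plasmid replicates from the R6K γ origin, which requires the pi initiator protein, so it is maintained at low copy in a λpir host and behaves as a suicide vector in strains lacking pir. Only a fragment of the pUC/ColE1 origin remains. An incP oriT allows conjugative transfer. The backbone carries AmpR (β-lactamase) under its own promoter, and the plasmid is selected with ampicillin plus chloramphenicol.

The transposable segment lies between the Tn7L and Tn7R ends. It holds two cassettes. The first is the Tn9 cat gene with its native promoter, flanked by FRT sites so that FLP recombinase can excise the chloramphenicol marker after integration. The second is the metE coding sequence, recorded as being driven by the cpcG2Δ59 promoter. That promoter is not annotated in the feature tables, but the unannotated gap upstream of metE is where it would be expected. Lambda t0 and rrnB T1 terminators upstream insulate metE from read-through, and it is followed by an rrnB 5S/T1/T2 terminator region. The Tn7 transposase functions are not encoded on this plasmid and would have to be supplied separately.

The depositor and sequencing-derived records give the same feature set in opposite orientations. The associated publication concerns automated optogenetic feedback control of gene expression and cell growth. This fits a design in which light-controlled expression of metE sets methionine biosynthesis, and therefore growth rate.
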