Features (pLannotate 1.2.2; 22 found; start..end, strand, type, name):
    137..236     +  misc_feature   bom (fragment): basis of mobility region from pBR322
    242..310     -  CDS            lacZα (fragment): LacZα fragment of β-galactosidase; lacZ fragment
    386..580     -  mobile_element Tn7R (fragment): mini-Tn7 element (right end of the Tn7 transposon) Tn7
    604..637     +  protein_bind   FRT (minimal): supports FLP-mediated excision but not integration (Turan and Bode, 2011) FLP recombinase from the Saccharomyces cerevisiae 2μ plasmid
    662..764     +  promoter       cat promoter: promoter of the E. coli cat gene encoding chloramphenicol acetyltransferase
    765..1424    +  CDS            CmR: chloramphenicol acetyltransferase; cat; confers resistance to chloramphenicol
   1441..1488    +  protein_bind   FRT: FLP-mediated recombination occurs in the 8-bp core sequence TCTAGAAA (Turan and Bode, 2011). FLP recombinase from the Saccharomyces cerevisiae 2μ plasmid
   1532..1626    +  terminator     lambda t0 terminator: transcription terminator from phage lambda
   1636..1665    +  CDS            CmR (fragment): chloramphenicol acetyltransferase confers resistance to chloramphenicol
   1729..1815    +  terminator     rrnB T1 terminator: Escherichia coli rrnB; transcription terminator T1 from the E. coli rrnB gene
   2064..4322    +  CDS            metE: METE_ECOLI - Experimental evidence at protein level: Swiss-Prot protein existence level 1. Catalyzes the transfer of a methyl group from 5- methyltetrahydrofolate to homocysteine resulting in methionine formation. From Escherichia coli (strain K12).
   4421..4536    +  ncRNA          5S rRNA: Accession: RF00001 - 5S ribosomal RNA
   4540..4626    +  terminator     rrnB T1 terminator: Escherichia coli rrnB; transcription terminator T1 from the E. coli rrnB gene
   4718..4745    +  terminator     rrnB T2 terminator: transcription terminator T2 from the E. coli rrnB gene
   4808..4973    -  mobile_element Tn7L: mini-Tn7 element (left end of the Tn7 transposon) Tn7
   5006..5060    -  CDS            lacI (fragment): lac repressor; lacI; The lac repressor binds to the lac operator to inhibit transcription in E. coli. This inhibition can be relieved by adding lactose or isopropyl-β-D-thiogalactopyranoside (IPTG).
   5277..5385    +  oriT           oriT: incP origin of transfer
   5417..5792    +  rep_origin     R6K γ ori: γ replication origin from E. coli plasmid R6K; requires the R6K initiator protein pi for replication
   5798..6030    -  rep_origin     ori (fragment): high-copy-number ColE1/pMB1/pBR322/pUC origin of replication
   6201..7061    -  CDS            AmpR: β-lactamase; bla; confers resistance to ampicillin, carbenicillin, and related antibiotics
   7062..7166    -  promoter       AmpR promoter: bla
   7261..35      +  CDS            rop (fragment) (across the origin): Rop protein, which maintains plasmids at low copy number; rop
>Addgene plasmid #80380 | pSKA397 | depositor full sequence | sequence record 151229 | pSKA397 sequence 7261 bps
TCGCGCGTTTCGGTGATGACGGTGAAAACCTCTGACACATGCAGCTCCCGGAGACGGTCACAGCTTGTCT
GTAAGCGGATGCCGGGAGCAGACAAGCCCGTCAGGGCGCGTCAGCGGGTGTTGGCGGGTGTCGGGGCTGG
CTTAACTATGCGGCATCAGAGCAGATTGTACTGAGAGTGCACCATATGCGGTGTGAAATACCGCACAGAT
GCGTAAGGAGAAAATACCGCATCAGGCGCCATTCGCCATTCAGGCTGCGCAACTGTTGGGAAGGGCGATC
GGTGCGGGCCTCTTCGCTATTACGCCAGCTAGAGGACCAGCCGCGTAACCTGGCAAAATCGGTTACGGTT
GAGTAATAAATGGATGCCCTGCGTAAGCGGGTGTAGGCGGACAATAAAGTCTTAAACTGAACAAAATAGA
TCTAAACTATGACAATAAAGTCTTAAACTAGACAGAATAGTTGTAAACTGAAATCAGTCCAGTTATGCTG
TGAAAAAGCATACTGGACTTTTGTTATGGCTAAAGCAAACTCTTCATTTTCTGAAGTGCAAATTGCCCGT
CGTATTAAAGAGGGGCGTGGGGTTCGAGGTCGACCTGCAGTTCGAAGTTCCTATTCTCTAGAAAGTATAG
GAACTTCCAACTTTTGGCGAAAATGAGACGTTGATCGGCACGTAAGAGGTTCCAACTTTCACCATAATGA
AATAAGATCACTACCGGGCGTATTTTTTGAGTTGTCGAGATTTTCAGGAGCTAAGGAAGCTAAAATGGAG
AAAAAAATCACTGGATATACCACCGTTGATATATCCCAATGGCATCGTAAAGAACATTTTGAGGCATTTC
AGTCAGTTGCTCAATGTACCTATAACCAGACCGTTCAGCTGGATATTACGGCCTTTTTAAAGACCGTAAA
GAAAAATAAGCACAAGTTTTATCCGGCCTTTATTCACATTCTTGCCCGCCTGATGAATGCTCATCCGGAA
TTACGTATGGCAATGAAAGACGGTGAGCTGGTGATATGGGATAGTGTTCACCCTTGTTACACCGTTTTCC
ATGAGCAAACTGAAACGTTTTCATCGCTCTGGAGTGAATACCACGACGATTTCCGGCAGTTTCTACACAT
ATATTCGCAAGATGTGGCGTGTTACGGTGAAAACCTGGCCTATTTCCCTAAAGGGTTTATTGAGAATATG
TTTTTCGTCTCAGCCAATCCCTGGGTGAGTTTCACCAGTTTTGATTTAAACGTGGCCAATATGGACAACT
TCTTCGCCCCCGTTTTCACCATGGGCAAATATTATACGCAAGGCGACAAGGTGCTGATGCCGCTGGCGAT
TCAGGTTCATCATGCCGTTTGTGATGGCTTCCATGTCGGCAGAATGCTTAATGAATTACAACAGTACTGC
GATGAGTGGCAGGGCGGGGCGTAAGGCGCGCCATTTAAATGAAGTTCCTATTCCGAAGTTCCTATTCTCT
AGAAAGTATAGGAACTTCGAAGCAGCTCCAGCCTACACGCTAGCTTAATTAGCTGAGCTTGGACTCCTGT
TGATAGATCCAGTAATGACCTCAGAACTCCATCTGGATTTGTTCAGAACGCTCGGTTGCCGCCGGGCGTT
TTTTATTGGTGAGAATCCAAGCTAGACTGCGATGAGTGGCAGGGCGGGGCGTAATTTTTTTAAGGCAGTT
ATTGGTGCCCTTAAACGCCTGGGGTAATGACTCTCTAGCTTGAGGCATCAAATAAAACGAAAGGCTCAGT
CGAAAGACTGGGCCTTTCGTTTTATCTGTTGTTTGTCGGTGAACGCTCTCCTGAGTAGGACAAATCCGCC
GCTAGGAGCTTGCGGCCCGGACGATATCATGCATGAGCTCACTAGTAGCCCATTGTGCTTTTCTCTATCA
ACCTCAGCTTACCTGAAGGGGTGAACAGGTCTGGGTTAATTCATGTTGCGAAATGTAACAGTTTTAGTCG
CATCAGCTAACTTTCCGATTTCTTTACGATTTTCTCCCCCTTTTCTTCAATTTTACTTTGTTAGGATCGC
ATTCTAACTTTATCTAAAGAGGAGAAATACTAGATGACAATATTGAATCACACCCTCGGTTTCCCTCGCG
TTGGCCTGCGTCGCGAGCTGAAAAAAGCGCAAGAAAGTTATTGGGCGGGGAACTCCACGCGTGAAGAACT
GCTGGCGGTAGGGCGTGAATTGCGTGCTCGTCACTGGGATCAACAAAAGCAAGCGGGTATCGACCTGCTG
CCGGTGGGCGATTTTGCCTGGTACGATCATGTACTGACCACCAGTCTGCTGCTGGGTAACGTTCCGGCGC
GTCATCAGAACAAAGATGGTTCGGTAGATATCGACACCCTGTTCCGTATTGGTCGTGGACGTGCGCCGAC
TGGCGAACCTGCGGCGGCAGCGGAAATGACCAAATGGTTTAACACCAACTATCACTACATGGTGCCGGAG
TTCGTTAAAGGCCAACAGTTCAAACTGACCTGGACGCAGCTGCTGGACGAAGTGGACGAGGCGCTGGCGC
TGGGCCACAAGGTGAAACCTGTGCTGCTGGGGCCGGTTACCTGGCTGTGGCTGGGGAAAGTGAAAGGTGA
ACAATTTGACCGCCTGAGCCTGCTGAACGACATTCTGCCGGTTTATCAGCAAGTGCTGGCAGAACTGGCG
AAACGCGGCATCGAGTGGGTACAGATTGATGAACCCGCGCTGGTACTGGAACTACCACAGGCGTGGCTGG
ACGCATACAAACCCGCTTACGACGCGCTCCAGGGACAGGTGAAACTGCTGCTGACCACCTATTTTGAAGG
CGTAACGCCAAATCTCGACACGATTACTGCGCTGCCTGTTCAGGGTCTGCATGTTGACCTCGTACATGGT
AAAGATGACGTTGCTGAACTGCACAAGCGCCTGCCTTCTGACTGGTTGCTGTCTGCGGGTCTGATCAATG
GTCGTAACGTCTGGCGCGCCGATCTTACCGAGAAATATGCGCAAATTAAGGACATTGTCGGCAAACGTGA
TTTGTGGGTGGCATCTTCCTGCTCGTTGCTGCACAGCCCCATCGACCTGAGCGTGGAAACGCGTCTTGAT
GCAGAAGTGAAAAGCTGGTTTGCCTTCGCCCTACAAAAATGCCATGAACTGGCACTGCTGCGCGATGCGC
TGAACAGTGGTGACACGGCAGCTCTGGCAGAGTGGAGCGCCCCGATTCAGGCACGTCGTCACTCTACCCG
CGTACATAATCCGGCGGTAGAAAAGCGTCTGGCGGCGATCACCGCCCAGGACAGCCAGCGTGCGAATGTC
TATGAAGTGCGTGCTGAAGCCCAGCGTGCGCGTTTTAAACTGCCAGCGTGGCCGACCACCACGATTGGTT
CCTTCCCGCAAACCACGGAAATTCGTACCCTGCGTCTGGATTTCAAAAAGGGCAATCTCGACGCCAACAA
CTACCGCACGGGCATTGCGGAACATATCAAGCAGGCCATTGTTGAGCAGGAACGTTTGGGACTGGATGTG
CTGGTACATGGCGAGGCCGAGCGTAATGACATGGTGGAATACTTTGGCGAGCACCTCGACGGATTTGTCT
TTACGCAAAACGGTTGGGTACAGAGCTACGGTTCCCGCTGCGTGAAGCCACCGATTGTCATTGGTGACAT
TAGCCGCCCGGCACCGATTACCGTGGAGTGGGCGAAGTATGCGCAATCGCTGACCGACAAACCGGTGAAA
GGGATGCTGACGGGGCCGGTGACCATACTCTGCTGGTCGTTCCCGCGTGAAGATGTCAGCCGTGAAACCA
TCGCCAAACAGATTGCGCTGGCGCTGCGTGATGAAGTGGCCGATCTGGAAGCCGCTGGAATTGGCATCAT
CCAGATTGACGAACCGGCGCTGCGCGAAGGTTTACCGCTGCGTCGTAGCGACTGGGATGCGTATCTCCAG
TGGGGCGTAGAGGCCTTCCGTATCAACGCCGCCGTGGCGAAAGATGACACACAAATCCACACTCACATGT
GTTATTGCGAGTTCAACGACATCATGGATTCGATTGCGGCGCTGGACGCAGACGTCATCACCATCGAAAC
CTCGCGTTCCGACATGGAGTTGCTGGAGTCGTTTGAAGAGTTTGATTATCCAAATGAAATCGGTCCTGGC
GTCTATGACATTCACTCGCCAAACGTACCGAGCGTGGAATGGATTGAAGCCTTGCTGAAGAAAGCGGCAA
AACGCATTCCGGCAGAGCGCCTGTGGGTCAACCCGGACTGTGGCCTGAAAACGCGCGGCTGGCCAGAAAC
CCGCGCGGCACTGGCGAACATGGTGCAGGCGGCGCAGAACTTGCGTCGGGGGTAAGCATGCAAGCTTGGC
TGTTTTGGCGGATGAGAGAAGATTTTCAGCCTGATACAGATTAAATCAGAACGCAGAAGCGGTCTGATAA
AACAGAATTTGCCTGGCGGCAGTAGCGCGGTGGTCCCACCTGACCCCATGCCGAACTCAGAAGTGAAACG
CCGTAGCGCCGATGGTAGTGTGGGGTCTCCCCATGCGAGAGTAGGGAACTGCCAGGCATCAAATAAAACG
AAAGGCTCAGTCGAAAGACTGGGCCTTTCGTTTTATCTGTTGTTTGTCGGTGAACGCTCTCCTGAGTAGG
ACAAATCCGCCGGGAGCGGATTTGAACGTTGCGAAGCAACGGCCCGGAGGGTGGCGGGCAGGACGCCCGC
CATAAACTGCCAGGCATCAAATTAAGCAGAAGGCCATCCTGACGGATGGCCTTTTTGCGTTTCTACAAAC
TCTCTCGAGAAGCTTGGGCCCGGTACCTCGCGAAGGCCTTGCAGGCCAACCAGATAAGTGAAATCTAGTT
CCAAACTATTTTGTCATTTTTAATTTTCGTATTAGCTTACGACGCTACACCCAGTTCCCATCTATTTTGT
CACTCTTCCCTAAATAATCCTTAAAAACTCCATTTCCACCCCTCCCAGTTCCCAACTATTTTGTCCGCCC
ACAGCGGGGCATTTTTCTTCCTGTTATGTTTGGGCGCTGCATTAATGAATCGGCCAACGCGCGGGGAGAG
GCGGTTTGCGTATTGGGCGCTCTTCCGCTTCCTCGCTCACTGACCCGCTGCGCTCGGTCGTTCGGCTGCG
GCGAGCGGTATCAGGGGATTCCTTAAGGTATACTTTCCGCTGCATAACCCTGCTTCGGGGTCATTATAGC
GATTTTTTCGGTATATCCATCCTTTTTCGCACGATATACAGGATTTTGCCAAAGGGTTCGTGTAGACTTT
CCTTGGTGTATCCAACGGCGTCAGCCGGGCAGGATAGGTGAAGTAGGCCCACCCGCGAGCGGGTGTTCCT
TCTTCACTGTCCCTTATTCGCACCTGGCGGTGCTCAACGGGAATCCTGCTCTGCGAGGCTGGCCGATAAG
CTCTGATAACGCAGGAAAGAACATGGGCAGTTCAACCTGTTGATAGTACGTACTAAGCTCTCATGTTTCA
CGTACTAAGCTCTCAAGTTTAACGTACTAAGCTCTCATGTTTAACGAACTAAACCCTCATGGCTAACGTA
CTAAGCTCTCATGGCTAACGTACTAAGCTCTCATGTTTCACGTACTAAGCTCTCATGTTTGAACAATAAA
ATTAATATAAATCAGCAACTTAAATAGCCTCTAAGGTTTTAAGTTTTATAAGAAAAAAAAGAATATATAA
GGCTTTTAAAGCTTTTAAGGTTTAACGGTTGTGGACAACAAGCCAGGGATGTAACGCACTGAGAAGCCCT
TAGAGCCTCTCAAAGCAATTTTGAGTGACACAGGAACACTTAACGGCTGACAACCGGCTGGTAACAGGAT
TAGCAGAGCGAGGTATGTAGGCGGTGCTACAGAGTTCTTGAAGTGGTGGCCTAACTACGGCTACACTAGA
AGGACAGTATTTGGTATCTGCGCTCTGCTGAAGCCAGTTACCTTCGGAAAAAGAGTTGGTAGCTCTTGAT
CCGGCAAACAAACCACCGCTGGTAGCGGTGGTTTTTTTGTTTGCAAGCAGCAGATTACGCGCAGAAAAAA
AGGATCTCAAGAAGATCCTTTGATCTTTTCTACGGGGTCTGACGCTCAGTGGAACGAAAACTCACGTTAA
GGGATTTTGGTCATGAGATTATCAAAAAGGATCTTCACCTAGATCCTTTTAAATTAAAAATGAAGTTTTA
AATCAATCTAAAGTATATATGAGTAAACTTGGTCTGACAGTTACCAATGCTTAATCAGTGAGGCACCTAT
CTCAGCGATCTGTCTATTTCGTTCATCCATAGTTGCCTGACTCCCCGTCGTGTAGATAACTACGATACGG
GAGGGCTTACCATCTGGCCCCAGTGCTGCAATGATACCGCGAGACCCACGCTCACCGGCTCCAGATTTAT
CAGCAATAAACCAGCCAGCCGGAAGGGCCGAGCGCAGAAGTGGTCCTGCAACTTTATCCGCCTCCATCCA
GTCTATTAATTGTTGCCGGGAAGCTAGAGTAAGTAGTTCGCCAGTTAATAGTTTGCGCAACGTTGTTGCC
ATTGCTACAGGCATCGTGGTGTCACGCTCGTCGTTTGGTATGGCTTCATTCAGCTCCGGTTCCCAACGAT
CAAGGCGAGTTACATGATCCCCCATGTTGTGCAAAAAAGCGGTTAGCTCCTTCGGTCCTCCGATCGTTGT
CAGAAGTAAGTTGGCCGCAGTGTTATCACTCATGGTTATGGCAGCACTGCATAATTCTCTTACTGTCATG
CCATCCGTAAGATGCTTTTCTGTGACTGGTGAGTACTCAACCAAGTCATTCTGAGAATAGTGTATGCGGC
GACCGAGTTGCTCTTGCCCGGCGTCAATACGGGATAATACCGCGCCACATAGCAGAACTTTAAAAGTGCT
CATCATTGGAAAACGTTCTTCGGGGCGAAAACTCTCAAGGATCTTACCGCTGTTGAGATCCAGTTCGATG
TAACCCACTCGTGCACCCAACTGATCTTCAGCATCTTTTACTTTCACCAGCGTTTCTGGGTGAGCAAAAA
CAGGAAGGCAAAATGCCGCAAAAAAGGGAATAAGGGCGACACGGAAATGTTGAATACTCATACTCTTCCT
TTTTCAATATTATTGAAGCATTTATCAGGGTTATTGTCTCATGAGCGGATACATATTTGAATGTATTTAG
AAAAATAAACAAATAGGGGTTCCGCGCACATTTCCCCGAAAAGTGCCACCTGACGTCTAAGAAACCATTA
TTATCATGACATTAACCTATAAAAATAGGCGTATCACGAGGCCCTTTCGTC
