Features (pLannotate 1.2.2; 22 found; start..end, strand, type, name):
    114..161     -  protein_bind   FRT: FLP-mediated recombination occurs in the 8-bp core sequence TCTAGAAA (Turan and Bode, 2011). FLP recombinase from the Saccharomyces cerevisiae 2μ plasmid
    178..837     -  CDS            CmR: chloramphenicol acetyltransferase; cat; confers resistance to chloramphenicol
    838..940     -  promoter       cat promoter: promoter of the E. coli cat gene encoding chloramphenicol acetyltransferase
    965..998     -  protein_bind   FRT (minimal): supports FLP-mediated excision but not integration (Turan and Bode, 2011) FLP recombinase from the Saccharomyces cerevisiae 2μ plasmid
   1022..1216    +  mobile_element Tn7R (fragment): mini-Tn7 element (right end of the Tn7 transposon) Tn7
   1292..1360    +  CDS            lacZα (fragment): LacZα fragment of β-galactosidase; lacZ fragment
   1366..1465    -  misc_feature   bom (fragment): basis of mobility region from pBR322
   1567..1602    -  CDS            rop (fragment): Rop protein, which maintains plasmids at low copy number; rop
   1697..1801    +  promoter       AmpR promoter: bla
   1802..2662    +  CDS            AmpR: β-lactamase; bla; confers resistance to ampicillin, carbenicillin, and related antibiotics
   2833..3065    +  rep_origin     ori (fragment): high-copy-number ColE1/pMB1/pBR322/pUC origin of replication
   3071..3446    -  rep_origin     R6K γ ori: γ replication origin from E. coli plasmid R6K; requires the R6K initiator protein pi for replication
   3478..3586    -  oriT           oriT: incP origin of transfer
   3803..3857    +  CDS            lacI (fragment): lac repressor; lacI; The lac repressor binds to the lac operator to inhibit transcription in E. coli. This inhibition can be relieved by adding lactose or isopropyl-β-D-thiogalactopyranoside (IPTG).
   3890..4055    +  mobile_element Tn7L: mini-Tn7 element (left end of the Tn7 transposon) Tn7
   4118..4145    -  terminator     rrnB T2 terminator: transcription terminator T2 from the E. coli rrnB gene
   4237..4323    -  terminator     rrnB T1 terminator: Escherichia coli rrnB; transcription terminator T1 from the E. coli rrnB gene
   4325..4440    -  ncRNA          5S rRNA: Accession: RF00001 - 5S ribosomal RNA
   4541..6799    -  CDS            metE: METE_ECOLI - Experimental evidence at protein level: Swiss-Prot protein existence level 1. Catalyzes the transfer of a methyl group from 5- methyltetrahydrofolate to homocysteine resulting in methionine formation. From Escherichia coli (strain K12).
   7048..7134    -  terminator     rrnB T1 terminator: Escherichia coli rrnB; transcription terminator T1 from the E. coli rrnB gene
   7198..7227    -  CDS            CmR (fragment): chloramphenicol acetyltransferase confers resistance to chloramphenicol
   7237..70      -  terminator     lambda t0 terminator (across the origin): transcription terminator from phage lambda
>Addgene plasmid #80380 | pSKA397 | addgene full sequence | sequence record 161171 | Addgene NGS result
CGGCAACCGAGCGTTCTGAACAAATCCAGATGGAGTTCTGAGGTCATTACTGGATCTATCAACAGGAGTC
CAAGCTCAGCTAATTAAGCTAGCGTGTAGGCTGGAGCTGCTTCGAAGTTCCTATACTTTCTAGAGAATAG
GAACTTCGGAATAGGAACTTCATTTAAATGGCGCGCCTTACGCCCCGCCCTGCCACTCATCGCAGTACTG
TTGTAATTCATTAAGCATTCTGCCGACATGGAAGCCATCACAAACGGCATGATGAACCTGAATCGCCAGC
GGCATCAGCACCTTGTCGCCTTGCGTATAATATTTGCCCATGGTGAAAACGGGGGCGAAGAAGTTGTCCA
TATTGGCCACGTTTAAATCAAAACTGGTGAAACTCACCCAGGGATTGGCTGAGACGAAAAACATATTCTC
AATAAACCCTTTAGGGAAATAGGCCAGGTTTTCACCGTAACACGCCACATCTTGCGAATATATGTGTAGA
AACTGCCGGAAATCGTCGTGGTATTCACTCCAGAGCGATGAAAACGTTTCAGTTTGCTCATGGAAAACGG
TGTAACAAGGGTGAACACTATCCCATATCACCAGCTCACCGTCTTTCATTGCCATACGTAATTCCGGATG
AGCATTCATCAGGCGGGCAAGAATGTGAATAAAGGCCGGATAAAACTTGTGCTTATTTTTCTTTACGGTC
TTTAAAAAGGCCGTAATATCCAGCTGAACGGTCTGGTTATAGGTACATTGAGCAACTGACTGAAATGCCT
CAAAATGTTCTTTACGATGCCATTGGGATATATCAACGGTGGTATATCCAGTGATTTTTTTCTCCATTTT
AGCTTCCTTAGCTCCTGAAAATCTCGACAACTCAAAAAATACGCCCGGTAGTGATCTTATTTCATTATGG
TGAAAGTTGGAACCTCTTACGTGCCGATCAACGTCTCATTTTCGCCAAAAGTTGGAAGTTCCTATACTTT
CTAGAGAATAGGAACTTCGAACTGCAGGTCGACCTCGAACCCCACGCCCCTCTTTAATACGACGGGCAAT
TTGCACTTCAGAAAATGAAGAGTTTGCTTTAGCCATAACAAAAGTCCAGTATGCTTTTTCACAGCATAAC
TGGACTGATTTCAGTTTACAACTATTCTGTCTAGTTTAAGACTTTATTGTCATAGTTTAGATCTATTTTG
TTCAGTTTAAGACTTTATTGTCCGCCTACACCCGCTTACGCAGGGCATCCATTTATTACTCAACCGTAAC
CGATTTTGCCAGGTTACGCGGCTGGTCCTCTAGCTGGCGTAATAGCGAAGAGGCCCGCACCGATCGCCCT
TCCCAACAGTTGCGCAGCCTGAATGGCGAATGGCGCCTGATGCGGTATTTTCTCCTTACGCATCTGTGCG
GTATTTCACACCGCATATGGTGCACTCTCAGTACAATCTGCTCTGATGCCGCATAGTTAAGCCAGCCCCG
ACACCCGCCAACACCCGCTGACGCGCCCTGACGGGCTTGTCTGCTCCCGGCATCCGCTTACAGACAAGCT
GTGACCGTCTCCGGGAGCTGCATGTGTCAGAGGTTTTCACCGTCATCACCGAAACGCGCGAGACGAAAGG
GCCTCGTGATACGCCTATTTTTATAGGTTAATGTCATGATAATAATGGTTTCTTAGACGTCAGGTGGCAC
TTTTCGGGGAAATGTACGCGGAACCCCTATTTGTTTATTTTTCTAAATACATTCAAATATGTATCCGCTC
ATGAGACAATAACCCTGATAAATGCTTCAATAATATTGAAAAAGGAAGAGTATGAGTATTCAACATTTCC
GTGTCGCCCTTATTCCCTTTTTTGCGGCATTTTGCCTTCCTGTTTTTGCTCACCCAGAAACGCTGGTGAA
AGTAAAAGATGCTGAAGATCAGTTGGGTGCACGAGTGGGTTACATCGAACTGGATCTCAACAGCGGTAAG
ATCCTTGAGAGTTTTCGCCCCGAAGAACGTTTTCCAATGATGAGCACTTTTAAAGTTCTGCTATGTGGCG
CGGTATTATCCCGTATTGACGCCGGGCAAGAGCAACTCGGTCGCCGCATACACTATTCTCAGAATGACTT
GGTTGAGTACTCACCAGTCACAGAAAAGCATCTTACGGATGGCATGACAGTAAGAGAATTATGCAGTGCT
GCCATAACCATGAGTGATAACACTGCGGCCAACTTACTTCTGACAACGATCGGAGGACCGAAGGAGCTAA
CCGCTTTTTTGCACAACATGGGGGATCATGTAACTCGCCTTGATCGTTGGGAACCGGAGCTGAATGAAGC
CATACCAAACGACGAGCGTGACACCACGATGCCTGTAGCAATGGCAACAACGTTGCGCAAACTATTAACT
GGCGAACTACTTACTCTAGCTTCCCGGCAACAATTAATAGACTGGATGGAGGCGGATAAAGTTGCAGGAC
CACTTCTGCGCTCGGCCCTTCCGGCTGGCTGGTTTATTGCTGATAAATCTGGAGCCGGTGAGCGTGGGTC
TCGCGGTATCATTGCAGCACTGGGGCCAGATGGTAAGCCCTCCCGTATCGTAGTTATCTACACGACGGGG
AGTCAGGCAACTATGGATGAACGAAATAGACAGATCGCTGAGATAGGTGCCTCACTGATTAAGCATTGGT
AACTGTCAGACCAAGTTTACTCATATATACTTTAGATTGATTTAAAACTTCATTTTTAATTTAAAAGGAT
CTAGGTGAAGATCCTTTTTGATAATCTCATGACCAAAATCCCTTAACGTGAGTTTTCGTTCCACTGAGCG
TCAGACCCCGTAGAAAAGATCAAAGGATCTTCTTGAGATCCTTTTTTTCTGCGCGTAATCTGCTGCTTGC
AAACAAAAAAACCACCGCTACCAGCGGTGGTTTGTTTGCCGGATCAAGAGCTACCAACTCTTTTTCCGAA
GGTAACTGGCTTCAGCAGAGCGCAGATACCAAATACTGTTCTTCTAGTGTAGCCGTAGTTAGGCCACCAC
TTCAAGAACTCTGTAGCACCGCCTACATACCTCGCTCTGCTAATCCTGTTACCAGCCGGTTGTCAGCCGT
TAAGTGTTCCTGTGTCACTCAAAATTGCTTTGAGAGGCTCTAAGGGCTTCTCAGTGCGTTACATCCCTGG
CTTGTTGTCCACAACCGTTAAACCTTAAAAGCTTTAAAAGCCTTATATATTCTTTTTTTTCTTATAAAAC
TTAAAACCTTAGAGGCTATTTAAGTTGCTGATTTATATTAATTTTATTGTTCAAACATGAGAGCTTAGTA
CGTGAAACATGAGAGCTTAGTACGTTAGCCATGAGAGCTTAGTACGTTAGCCATGAGGGTTTAGTTCGTT
AAACATGAGAGCTTAGTACGTTAAACTTGAGAGCTTAGTACGTGAAACATGAGAGCTTAGTACGTACTAT
CAACAGGTTGAACTGCCCATGTTCTTTCCTGCGTTATCAGAGCTTATCGGCCAGCCTCGCAGAGCAGGAT
TCCCGTTGAGCACCGCCAGGTGCGAATAAGGGACAGTGAAGAAGGAACACCCGCTCGCGGGTGGGCCTAC
TTCACCTATCCTGCCCGGCTGACGCCGTTGGATACACCAAGGAAAGTCTACACGAACCCTTTGGCAAAAT
CCTGTATATCGTGCGAAAAAGGATGGATATACCGAAAAAATCGCTATAATGACCCCGAAGCAGGGTTATG
CAGCGGAAAGTATACCTTAAGGAATCCCCTGATACCGCTCGCCGCAGCCGAACGACCGAGCGCAGCGGGT
CAGTGAGCGAGGAAGCGGAAGAGCGCCCAATACGCAAACCGCCTCTCCCCGCGCGTTGGCCGATTCATTA
ATGCAGCGCCCAAACATAACAGGAAGAAAAATGCCCCGCTGTGGGCGGACAAAATAGTTGGGAACTGGGA
GGGGTGGAAATGGAGTTTTTAAGGATTATTTAGGGAAGAGTGACAAAATAGATGGGAACTGGGTGTAGCG
TCGTAAGCTAATACGAAAATTAAAAATGACAAAATAGTTTGGAACTAGATTTCACTTATCTGGTTGGCCT
GCAAGGCCTTCGCGAGGTACCGGGCCCAAGCTTCTCGAGAGAGTTTGTAGAAACGCAAAAAGGCCATCCG
TCAGGATGGCCTTCTGCTTAATTTGATGCCTGGCAGTTTATGGCGGGCGTCCTGCCCGCCACCCTCCGGG
CCGTTGCTTCGCAACGTTCAAATCCGCTCCCGGCGGATTTGTCCTACTCAGGAGAGCGTTCACCGACAAA
CAACAGATAAAACGAAAGGCCCAGTCTTTCGACTGAGCCTTTCGTTTTATTTGATGCCTGGCAGTTCCCT
ACTCTCGCATGGGGAGACCCCACACTACCATCGGCGCTACGGCGTTTCACTTCTGAGTTCGGCATGGGGT
CAGGTGGGACCACCGCGCTACTGCCGCCAGGCAAATTCTGTTTTATCAGACCGCTTCTGCGTTCTGATTT
AATCTGTATCAGGCTGAAAATCTTCTCTCATCCGCCAAAACAGCCAAGCTTGCATGCTTACCCCCGACGC
AAGTTCTGCGCCGCCTGCACCATGTTCGCCAGTGCCGCGCGGGTTTCTGGCCAGCCGCGCGTTTTCAGGC
CACAGTCCGGGTTGACCCACAGGCGCTCTGCCGGAATGCGTTTTGCCGCTTTCTTCAGCAAGGCTTCAAT
CCATTCCACGCTCGGTACGTTTGGCGAGTGAATGTCATAGACGCCAGGACCGATTTCATTTGGATAATCA
AACTCTTCAAACGACTCCAGCAACTCCATGTCGGAACGCGAGGTTTCGATGGTGATGACGTCTGCGTCCA
GCGCCGCAATCGAATCCATGATGTCGTTGAACTCGCAATAACACATGTGAGTGTGGATTTGTGTGTCATC
TTTCGCCACGGCGGCGTTGATACGGAAGGCCTCTACGCCCCACTGGAGATACGCATCCCAGTCGCTACGA
CGCAGCGGTAAACCTTCGCGCAGCGCCGGTTCGTCAATCTGGATGATGCCAATTCCAGCGGCTTCCAGAT
CGGCCACTTCATCACGCAGCGCCAGCGCAATCTGTTTGGCGATGGTTTCACGGCTGACATCTTCACGCGG
GAACGACCAGCAGAGTATGGTCACCGGCCCCGTCAGCATCCCTTTCACCGGTTTGTCGGTCAGCGATTGC
GCATACTTCGCCCACTCCACGGTAATCGGTGCCGGGCGGCTAATGTCACCAATGACAATCGGTGGCTTCA
CGCAGCGGGAACCGTAGCTCTGTACCCAACCGTTTTGCGTAAAGACAAATCCGTCGAGGTGCTCGCCAAA
GTATTCCACCATGTCATTACGCTCGGCCTCGCCATGTACCAGCACATCCAGTCCCAAACGTTCCTGCTCA
ACAATGGCCTGCTTGATATGTTCCGCAATGCCCGTGCGGTAGTTGTTGGCGTCGAGATTGCCCTTTTTGA
AATCCAGACGCAGGGTACGAATTTCCGTGGTTTGCGGGAAGGAACCAATCGTGGTGGTCGGCCACGCTGG
CAGTTTAAAACGCGCACGCTGGGCTTCAGCACGCACTTCATAGACATTCGCACGCTGGCTGTCCTGGGCG
GTGATCGCCGCCAGACGCTTTTCTACCGCCGGATTATGTACGCGGGTAGAGTGACGACGTGCCTGAATCG
GGGCGCTCCACTCTGCCAGAGCTGCCGTGTCACCACTGTTCAGCGCATCGCGCAGCAGTGCCAGTTCATG
GCATTTTTGTAGGGCGAAGGCAAACCAGCTTTTCACTTCTGCATCAAGACGCGTTTCCACGCTCAGGTCG
ATGGGGCTGTGCAGCAACGAGCAGGAAGATGCCACCCACAAATCACGTTTGCCGACAATGTCCTTAATTT
GCGCATATTTCTCGGTAAGATCGGCGCGCCAGACGTTACGACCATTGATCAGACCCGCAGACAGCAACCA
GTCAGAAGGCAGGCGCTTGTGCAGTTCAGCAACGTCATCTTTACCATGTACGAGGTCAACATGCAGACCC
TGAACAGGCAGCGCAGTAATCGTGTCGAGATTTGGCGTTACGCCTTCAAAATAGGTGGTCAGCAGCAGTT
TCACCTGTCCCTGGAGCGCGTCGTAAGCGGGTTTGTATGCGTCCAGCCACGCCTGTGGTAGTTCCAGTAC
CAGCGCGGGTTCATCAATCTGTACCCACTCGATGCCGCGTTTCGCCAGTTCTGCCAGCACTTGCTGATAA
ACCGGCAGAATGTCGTTCAGCAGGCTCAGGCGGTCAAATTGTTCACCTTTCACTTTCCCCAGCCACAGCC
AGGTAACCGGCCCCAGCAGCACAGGTTTCACCTTGTGGCCCAGCGCCAGCGCCTCGTCCACTTCGTCCAG
CAGCTGCGTCCAGGTCAGTTTGAACTGTTGGCCTTTAACGAACTCCGGCACCATGTAGTGATAGTTGGTG
TTAAACCATTTGGTCATTTCCGCTGCCGCCGCAGGTTCGCCAGTCGGCGCACGTCCACGACCAATACGGA
ACAGGGTGTCGATATCTACCGAACCATCTTTGTTCTGATGACGCGCCGGAACGTTACCCAGCAGCAGACT
GGTGGTCAGTACATGATCGTACCAGGCAAAATCGCCCACCGGCAGCAGGTCGATACCCGCTTGCTTTTGT
TGATCCCAGTGACGAGCACGCAATTCACGCCCTACCGCCAGCAGTTCTTCACGCGTGGAGTTCCCCGCCC
AATAACTTTCTTGCGCTTTTTTCAGCTCGCGACGCAGGCCAACGCGAGGGAAACCGAGGGTGTGATTCAA
TATTGTCATCTAGTATTTCTCCTCTTTAGATAAAGTTAGAATGCGATCCTAACAAAGTAAAATTGAAGAA
AAGGGGGAGAAAATCGTAAAGAAATCGGAAAGTTAGCTGATGCGACTAAAACTGTTACATTTCGCAACAT
GAATTAACCCAGACCTGTTCACCCCTTCAGGTAAGCTGAGGTTGATAGAGAAAAGCACAATGGGCTACTA
GTGAGCTCATGCATGATATCGTCCGGGCCGCAAGCTCCTAGCGGCGGATTTGTCCTACTCAGGAGAGCGT
TCACCGACAAACAACAGATAAAACGAAAGGCCCAGTCTTTCGACTGAGCCTTTCGTTTTATTTGATGCCT
CAAGCTAGAGAGTCATTACCCCAGGCGTTTAAGGGCACCAATAACTGCCTTAAAAAAATTACGCCCCGCC
CTGCCACTCATCGCAGTCTAGCTTGGATTCTCACCAATAAAAAACGCCCGG
